>Addgene plasmid #48044 | pICH50872 | depositor full sequence | sequence record 69044 | Full Sequence
GGGTACCGAGCTCGAATTCACTGGCCGTCGTTTTACAACGTCGTGACTGGGAAAACCCTGGCGTTACCCA
ACTTAATCGCCTTGCAGCACATCCCCCTTTCGCCAGCTGGCGTAATAGCGAAGAGGCCCGCACCGATCGC
CCTTCCCAACAGTTGCGCAGCCTGAATGGCGAATGGCGCCTGATGCGGTATTTTCTCCTTACGCATCTGT
GCGGTATTTCACACCGCATATGGTGCACTCTCAGTACAATCTGCTCTGATGCCGCATAGTTAAGCCAGCC
CCGACACCCGCCAACACCCGCTGACGCGCCCTGACGGGCTTGTCTGCTCCCGGCATCCGCTTACAGACAA
GCTGTGACCATCTCCGGGAGCTGCATGTGTCAGAGGTTTTCACCGTCATCACCGAAACGCGCGAGTCGAA
AGGGCCTCGTGATACGCCTATTTTTATAGGTTAATGTCATGATAATAATGGTTTCTTAGACGTCAGGTGG
CACTTTTCGGGGAAATGTGCGCGGAACCCCTATTTGTTTATTTTTCTAAATACATTCAAATATGTATCCG
CTCATGAGACAATAACCCTGATAAATGCTTCAATAATATTGAAAAAGGAAGAGTATGAGTATTCAACATT
TCCGTGTCGCCCTTATTCCCTTTTTTGCGGCATTTTGCCTTCCTGTTTTTGCTCACCCAGAAACGCTGGT
GAAAGTAAAAGATGCTGAAGATCAGTTGGGTGCACGAGTGGGTTACATCGAACTGGATCTCAACAGCGGT
AAGATCCTTGAGAGTTTTCGCCCCGAAGAACGTTTTCCAATGATGAGCACTTTTAAAGTTCTGCTATGTG
GCGCGGTATTATCCCGTATTGACGCCGGGCAAGAGCAACTCGGTCGCCGCATACACTATTCTCAGAATGA
CTTGGTTGAGTACTCACCAGTCACAGAAAAGCATCTTACGGATGGCATGACAGTAAGAGAATTATGCAGT
GCTGCCATAACCATGAGTGATAACACTGCGGCCAACTTACTTCTGACAACGATCGGAGGACCGAAGGAGC
TAACCGCTTTTTTGCACAACATGGGGGATCATGTAACTCGCCTTGATCGTTGGGAACCGGAGCTGAATGA
AGCCATACCAAACGACGAGCGTGACACCACGATGCCTGTAGCAATGGCAACAACGTTGCGCAAACTATTA
ACTGGCGAACTACTTACTCTAGCTTCCCGGCAACAATTAATAGACTGGATGGAGGCGGATAAAGTTGCAG
GACCACTTCTGCGCTCGGCCCTTCCGGCTGGCTGGTTTATTGCTGATAAATCTGGAGCCGGTGAGCGTGG
TTCTCGCGGTATCATTGCAGCACTGGGGCCAGATGGTAAGCCCTCCCGTATCGTAGTTATCTACACGACG
GGGAGTCAGGCAACTATGGATGAACGAAATAGACAGATCGCTGAGATAGGTGCCTCACTGATTAAGCATT
GGTAACTGTCAGACCAAGTTTACTCATATATACTTTAGATTGATTTAAAACTTCATTTTTAATTTAAAAG
GATCTAGGTGAAGATCCTTTTTGATAATCTCATGACCAAAATCCCTTAACGTGAGTTTTCGTTCCACTGA
GCGTCAGACCCCGTAGAAAAGATCAAAGGATCTTCTTGAGATCCTTTTTTTCTGCGCGTAATCTGCTGCT
TGCAAACAAAAAAACCACCGCTACCAGCGGTGGTTTGTTTGCCGGATCAAGAGCTACCAACTCTTTTTCC
GAAGGTAACTGGCTTCAGCAGAGCGCAGATACCAAATACTGTCCTTCTAGTGTAGCCGTAGTTAGGCCAC
CACTTCAAGAACTCTGTAGCACCGCCTACATACCTCGCTCTGCTAATCCTGTTACCAGTGGCTGCTGCCA
GTGGCGATAAGTCGTGTCTTACCGGGTTGGACTCAAGACGATAGTTACCGGATAAGGCGCAGCGGTCGGG
CTGAACGGGGGGTTCGTGCACACAGCCCAGCTTGGAGCGAACGACCTACACCGAACTGAGATACCTACAG
CGTGAGCTATGAGAAAGCGCCACGCTTCCCGAAGGGAGAAAGGCGGACAGGTATCCGGTAAGCGGCAGGG
TCGGAACAGGAGAGCGCACGAGGGAGCTTCCAGGGGGAAACGCCTGGTATCTTTATAGTCCTGTCGGGTT
TCGCCACCTCTGACTTGAGCGTCGATTTTTGTGATGCTCGTCAGGGGGGCGGAGCCTATGGAAAAACGCC
AGCAACGCGGCCTTTTTACGGTTCCTGGCCTTTTGCTGGCCTTTTGCTCACATGTTCTTTCCTGCGTTAT
CCCCTGATTCTGTGGATAACCGTATTACCGCCTTTGAGTGAGCTGATACCGCTCGCCGCAGCCGAACGAC
CGAGCGCAGCGAGTCAGTGAGCGAGGAAGCGGAAGAGCGCCCAATACGCAAACCGCCTCTCCCCGCGCGT
TGGCCGATTCATTAATGCAGCTGGCACGACAGGTTTCCCGACTGGAAAGCGGGCAGTGAGCGCAACGCAA
TTAATGTGAGTTAGCTCACTCATTAGGCACCCCAGGCTTTACACTTTATGCTTCCGGCTCGTATGTTGTG
TGGAATTGTGAGCGGATAACAATTTCACACAGGAAACAGCTATGACCATGATTACGCCAAGCTTGCATGC
CTGCAGGTCGACTCTAGAGGATCCCCTTGGGCCCAGGAAGTTCGGCGTTGCTGGGTATTGCCCCCATGCC
CCCGCTTATTTCATTTGGTTCGGCATCACCTTCAGCTCTCATTGACTCCTGGATTTCAGCTAGGCGTTTA
GCTTTCTTTGCGGCCTGGTGTTTCACCTCCCTACTGTGTTTCCTGTGGAGCTTGTTGAGGAAAGTTTCTG
CAGGGTTTGAGTATTGATTTCTGTCTCCTGCAGGTTCTTTAACTTCTTGACCGACATCCATCTCGGGCGT
TTTCCTGATTGCAGCTAAATCTTCCTCTGCGTTTACCGCATAAGCTGGCATTCTTGTGAAGCAATCAAGC
AAGTCCCCATCTGAGAACAAACTTTCCATTTCCTCTACATCCGACACTTCCCTTGGTCGGAAGGCTTTCC
ACGCTTGCAAGGGGTGGAATCTGAAGTCCCAAGTTTCCACGAAGACAATCCCTCGGTCACATGTGCATCC
TCGGTCTCATTGCTTGTCTTCAA
Features (pLannotate 1.2.2; 12 found; start..end, strand, type, name):
     16..173     +  CDS            lacZα (fragment): LacZα fragment of β-galactosidase; lacZ fragment
    179..278     -  misc_feature   bom (fragment): basis of mobility region from pBR322
    380..415     -  CDS            rop (fragment): Rop protein, which maintains plasmids at low copy number; rop
    510..614     +  promoter       AmpR promoter: bla
    615..1475    +  CDS            AmpR: β-lactamase; bla; confers resistance to ampicillin, carbenicillin, and related antibiotics
   1646..2234    +  rep_origin     ori: high-copy-number ColE1/pMB1/pBR322/pUC origin of replication
   2417..2509    +  CDS            lacI (fragment): lac repressor; lacI; The lac repressor binds to the lac operator to inhibit transcription in E. coli. This inhibition can be relieved by adding lactose or isopropyl-β-D-thiogalactopyranoside (IPTG).
   2522..2543    +  protein_bind   CAP binding site: CAP binding activates transcription in the presence of cAMP. E. coli catabolite activator protein
   2558..2588    +  promoter       lac promoter: promoter for the E. coli lac operon
   2596..2612    +  protein_bind   lac operator: The lac repressor binds to the lac operator to inhibit transcription in E. coli. This inhibition can be relieved by adding lactose or isopropyl-β-D-thiogalactopyranoside (IPTG). lac repressor encoded by lacI
   2649..2686    -  misc_feature   MCS (fragment): pUC18/19 multiple cloning site
   2683..3120    -  CDS            RDRP_PVX (fragment): Protein inferred from homology: Swiss-Prot protein existence level 3. RNA replication. The central part of this protein possibly functions as an ATP-binding helicase (Probable). From Potato virus X (PVX).
