[The description below was written by a language model from this plasmid's Addgene catalogue record and pLannotate feature annotations shown in this document.]
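Description:
pICH50872 is a small, high-copy E. coli cloning plasmid built on a self-made pUC19-derived backbone and deposited as an empty backbone with no gene insert. The depositor describes it as a "level M end linker", which places it within the modular cloning (MoClo) system for standardized assembly of multigene constructs. In that system, end-linker plasmids supply a short adaptor fragment that closes the gap between the last assembled module and the destination vector in a Golden Gate-type reaction. The record does not state the type IIS restriction sites or fusion overhangs carried by this particular linker, so its position in the series cannot be determined from the fields given.

The plasmid is propagated through the high-copy ColE1/pUC origin and selected with ampicillin through the bla (β-lactamase) gene under its native promoter. The annotation shows typical pUC remnants: fragments of bom, rop and lacI, together with the CAP binding site, lac promoter and lac operator, a partial pUC18/19 multiple cloning site and a lacZα fragment. Between the MCS remnant and the lacZα fragment lies a roughly 440 bp segment, in reverse orientation, that matches part of the Potato virus X RNA-dependent RNA polymerase gene. With no promoter-driven intact reading frame annotated, it is not an expression cassette. It may be non-functional filler or part of the linker region, although the record does not explain its role. The sequenced record (3,173 nt) is slightly longer than the listed backbone size of 3,137 bp. The plasmid is a helper component for assembling level M multigene constructs and is not an expression vector.
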