Addgene plasmid #48044: pICH50872
Purpose: (Empty Backbone)
Depositing lab: Sylvestre Marillonnet. Depositing organization: Leibniz Institute of Plant Biochemistry (IPB). Publication: A modular cloning system for standardized assembly of multigene constructs. Weber E, Engler C, Gruetzner R, Werner S, Marillonnet S. PLoS One. 2011 Feb 18;6(2):e16765. doi: 10.1371/journal.pone.0016765. PubMed 21364738.
Backbone
  Vector backbone: pUC19-derived
  Backbone manufacturer: self-made
  Backbone size (bp): 3137
  Vector type: Unspecified
Growth in bacteria
  Bacterial resistance: Ampicillin, 100 μg/mL
  Growth temperature: 37°C
  Growth strain: DH10B
  Copy number: High Copy
Gene/Insert
  Gene/Insert name: None
Terms and licenses: Academic/Nonprofit Terms; Industry Terms: Not Available to Industry
Depositor comments: level M end linker
How to cite: pICH50872 was a gift from Sylvestre Marillonnet (Addgene plasmid # 48044 ; http://n2t.net/addgene:48044 ; RRID:Addgene_48044)
