>Addgene plasmid #48044 | pICH50872 | addgene partial sequence | sequence record 71161 | M13_pUC_rev
TGACCATGATTACGCCAAGCTTGCATGCCTGCAGGTCGACTCTAGAGGATCCCCTTGGGCCCAGGAAGTT
CGGCGTTGCTGGGTATTGCCCCCATGCCCCCGCTTATTTCATTTGGTTCGGCATCACCTTCAGCTCTCAT
TGACTCCTGGATTTCAGCTAGGCGTTTAGCTTTCTTTGCGGCCTGGTGTTTCACCTCCCTACTGTGTTTC
CTGTGGAGCTTGTTGAGGAAAGTTTCTGCAGGGTTTGAGTATTGATTTCTGTCTCCTGCAGGTTCTTTAA
CTTCTTGACCGACATCCATCTCGGGCGTTTTCCTGATTGCAGCTAAATCTTCCTCTGCGTTTACCGCATA
AGCTGGCATTCTTGTGAAGCAATCAAGCAAGTCCCCATCTGAGAACAAACTTTCCATTTCCTCTACATCC
GACACTTCCCTTGGTCGGAAGGCTTTCCACGCTTGCAAGGGGTGGAATCTGAAGTCCCAAGTTTCCACGA
AGACAATCCCTCGGTCACATGTGCATCCTCGGTCTCATTGCTTGTCTTCAAGGGTACCGAGCTCGAATTC
ACTGGCCGTCGTTTTACAACGTCGTGACTGGGAAAACCCTGGCGTTACCCAACTTAATCGCCTTGCAGCA
CATCCCCCTTTCGCCAGCTGGCGTAATAGCGAAGAGGCCCGCACCGATCGCCCTTCCCAACAGTTGCGCA
GCCTGAATGGCGAATGGCGCCTGATGCGGTATTTTCTCCTTACGCATCTGTGCGGTATTTCACACCGCAT
ATGGTGCACTCTCAGTACAATCTGCTCTGATGCCGCATAGTTAAGCCAGCCCCGACACCCGCCAACACCC
GCTGACGCGCCCTGACGGGCTTGTCTGCTCCCGGCATCCGCTTACAGACAAGCTGTGACCATCTCCGGGA
GCTGCATGTGTCAGAGGTTTTCACCGTCATCACCGAAACGCGCGAGTCGAAAGGGCCTCGTGATACGCCT
ATTTTTATAGGTTAATGTCATGATAATAATGGTTTCTTAGACGTCAGGTGGCACTTTTCGGGGAAATGTG
CGCGGAACCCCTATTTGTTTATTTTTCTAAATACATTCAAATATGTATCCGCT
